>Addgene plasmid #46751 | pQFlag-USP7 WT puroR | addgene full sequence | sequence record 246531 | Addgene NGS Result
TCCGCGTTACATAACTTACGGTAAATGGCCCGCCTGGCTGACCGCCCAACGACCCCCGCCCATTGACGTC
AATAATGACGTATGTTCCCATAGTAACGCCAATAGGGACTTTCCATTGACGTCAATGGGTGGAGTATTTA
CGGTAAACTGCCCACTTGGCAGTACATCAAGTGTATCATATGCCAAGTACGCCCCCTATTGACGTCAATG
ACGGTAAATGGCCCGCCTGGCATTATGCCCAGTACATGACCTTATGGGACTTTCCTACTTGGCAGTACAT
CTACGTATTAGTCATCGCTATTACCATGGTGATGCGGTTTTGGCAGTACATCAATGGGCGTGGATAGCGG
TTTGACTCACGGGGATTTCCAAGTCTCCACCCCATTGACGTCAATGGGAGTTTGTTTTGGCACCAAAATC
AACGGGACTTTCCAAAATGTCGTAACAACTCCGCCCCATTGACGCAAATGGGCGGTAGGCGTGTACGGTG
GGAGGTCTATATAAGCAGAGCTCAATAAAAGAGCCCACAACCCCTCACTCGGCGCGCCAGTCTTCCGATA
GACTGCGTCGCCCGGGTACCCGTATTCCCAATAAAGCCTCTTGCTGTTTGCATCCGAATCGTGGTCTCGC
TGTTCCTTGGGAGGGTCTCCTCTGAGTGATTGACTACCCACGACGGGGGTCTTTCATTTGGGGGCTCGTC
CGGGATTTGGAGACCCCTGCCCAGGGACCACCGACCCACCACCGGGAGGTAAGCTGGCCAGCAACTTATC
TGTGTCTGTCCGATTGTCTAGTGTCTATGTTTGATGTTATGCGCCTGCGTCTGTACTAGTTAGCTAACTA
GCTCTGTATCTGGCGGACCCGTGGTGGAACTGACGAGTTCTGAACACCCGGCCGCAACCCTGGGAGACGT
CCCAGGGACTTTGGGGGCCGTTTTTGTGGCCCGACCTGAGGAAGGGAGTCGATGTGGAATCCGACCCCGT
CAGGATATGTGGTTCTGGTAGGAGACGAGAACCTAAAACAGTTCCCGCCTCCGTCTGAATTTTTGCTTTC
GGTTTGGAACCGAAGCCGCGCGTCTTGTCTGCTGCAGCGCTGCAGCATCGTTCTGTGTTGTCTCTGTCTG
ACTGTGTTTCTGTATTTGTCTGAAAATTAGGGCCAGACTGTTACCACTCCCTTAAGTTTGACCTTAGGTC
ACTGGAAAGATGTCGAGCGGATCGCTCACAACCAGTCGGTAGATGTCAAGAAGAGACGTTGGGTTACCTT
CTGCTCTGCAGAATGGCCAACCTTTAACGTCGGATGGCCGCGAGACGGCACCTTTAACCGAGACCTCATC
ACCCAGGTTAAGATCAAGGTCTTTTCACCTGGCCCGCATGGACACCCAGACCAGGTCCCCTACATCGTGA
CCTGGGAAGCCTTGGCTTTTGACCCCCCTCCCTGGGTCAAGCCCTTTGTACACCCTAAGCCTCCGCCTCC
TCTTCCTCCATCCGCCCCGTCTCTCCCCCTTGAACCTCCTCGTTCGACCCCGCCTCGATCCTCCCTTTAT
CCAGCCCTCACTCCTTCTCTAGGCGCCGGAATTGAAGATCTGGGGGATCGATCCTCTAGAGTCCGTTACA
TAACTTACGGTAAATGGCCCGCCTGGCTGACCGCCCAACGACCCCCGCCCATTGACGTCAATAATGACGT
ATGTTCCCATAGTAACGCCAATAGGGACTTTCCATTGACGTCAATGGGTGGAGTATTTACGGTAAACTGC
CCACTTGGCAGTACATCAAGTGTATCATATGCCAAGTACGCCCCCTATTGACGTCAATGACGGTAAATGG
CCCGCCTGGCATTATGCCCAGTACATGACCTTATGGGACTTTCCTACTTGGCAGTACATCTACGTATTAG
TCATCGCTATTACCATGGTGATGCGGTTTTGGCAGTACATCAATGGGCGTGGATAGCGGTTTGACTCACG
GGGATTTCCAAGTCTCCACCCCATTGACGTCAATGGGAGTTTGTTTTGGCACCAAAATCAACGGGACTTT
CCAAAATGTCGTAACAACTCCGCCCCATTGACGCAAATGGGCGGTAGGCGTGTACGGTGGGAGGTCTATA
TAAGCAGAGCTCGTTTAGTGAACCGTCAGATCGCCTGGAGACGCCATCCACGCTGTTTTGACCTCCATAG
AAGACACCGGGACCGATCCAGCCTCCGCGGCCGGGAACGGTGCATTGGAACGGACCTGCAGGAATTGATC
CGCGGCCGCGACACCATGGCACAATTGGATTACAAGGATGACGATGACAAGACCGGTATGAACCACCAGC
AGCAGCAGCAGCAGCAGAAAGCGGGCGAGCAGCAGTTGAGCGAGCCCGAGGACATGGAGATGGAAGCGGG
AGATACAGATGACCCACCAAGAATTACTCAGAACCCTGTGATCAATGGGAATGTGGCCCTGAGTGATGGA
CACAACACCGCGGAGGAGGACATGGAGGATGACACCAGTTGGCGCTCCGAGGCAACCTTTCAGTTCACTG
TGGAGCGCTTCAGCAGACTGAGTGAGTCGGTCCTTAGCCCTCCGTGTTTTGTGCGAAATCTGCCATGGAA
GATTATGGTGATGCCACGCTTTTATCCAGACAGACCACACCAAAAAAGCGTAGGATTCTTTCTCCAGTGC
AATGCTGAATCTGATTCCACGTCATGGTCTTGCCATGCACAAGCAGTGCTGAAGATAATAAATTACAGAG
ATGATGAAAAGTCGTTCAGTCGTCGTATTAGTCATTTGTTCTTCCATAAAGAAAATGATTGGGGATTTTC
CAATTTTATGGCCTGGAGTGAAGTGACCGATCCTGAGAAAGGATTTATAGATGATGACAAAGTTACCTTT
GAAGTCTTTGTACAGGCGGATGCTCCCCATGGAGTTGCGTGGGATTCAAAGAAGCACACAGGCTACGTCG
GCTTAAAGAATCAGGGAGCGACTTGTTACATGAACAGCCTGCTACAGACGTTATTTTTCACGAATCAGCT
ACGAAAGGCTGTGTACATGATGCCAACCGAGGGGGATGATTCGTCTAAAAGCGTCCCTTTAGCATTACAA
AGAGTGTTCTATGAATTACAGCATAGTGATAAACCTGTAGGAACAAAAAAGTTAACAAAGTCATTTGGGT
GGGAAACTTTAGATAGCTTCATGCAACATGATGTTCAGGAGCTTTGTCGAGTGTTGCTCGATAATGTGGA
AAATAAGATGAAAGGCACCTGTGTAGAGGGCACCATACCCAAATTATTCCGCGGCAAAATGGTGTCCTAT
ATCCAGTGTAAAGAAGTAGACTATCGGTCTGATAGAAGAGAAGATTATTATGATATCCAGCTAAGTATCA
AAGGAAAGAAAAATATATTTGAATCATTTGTGGATTATGTGGCAGTAGAACAGCTCGATGGGGACAATAA
ATACGACGCTGGGGAACATGGCTTACAGGAAGCAGAGAAAGGTGTGAAATTCCTAACATTGCCACCAGTG
TTACATCTACAACTGATGAGATTTATGTATGACCCTCAGACGGACCAAAATATCAAGATCAATGATAGGT
TTGAATTCCCAGAGCAGTTACCACTTGATGAATTTTTGCAAAAAACAGATCCTAAGGACCCTGCAAATTA
TATTCTTCATGCAGTCCTGGTTCATAGTGGAGATAATCATGGTGGACATTATGTGGTTTATCTAAACCCC
AAAGGGGATGGCAAATGGTGTAAATTTGATGACGACGTGGTGTCAAGGTGTACTAAAGAGGAAGCAATTG
AGCACAATTATGGGGGTCACGATGACGACCTGTCTGTTCGACACTGCACTAATGCTTACATGTTAGTCTA
CATCAGGGAATCAAAACTGAGTGAAGTTTTACAGGCGGTCACCGACCATGATATTCCTCAGCAGTTGGTG
GAGCGATTACAAGAAGAGAAAAGGATCGAGGCTCAGAAGCGGAAGGAGCGGCAGGAAGCCCATCTCTATA
TGCAAGTGCAGATAGTCGCAGAGGACCAGTTTTGTGGCCACCAAGGGAATGACATGTACGATGAAGAAAA
AGTGAAATACACTGTGTTTAAAGTATTGAAGAACTCCTCGCTTGCTGAGTTTGTTCAGAGCCTCTCTCAG
ACCATGGGATTTCCACAAGATCAAATTCGATTGTGGCCCATGCAAGCAAGGAGTAATGGAACAAAACGAC
CAGCAATGTTAGATAATGAAGCCGACGGCAATAAAACAATGATTGAGCTCAGTGATAATGAAAACCCTTG
GACAATATTCCTGGAAACAGTTGATCCCGAGCTGGCTGCTAGTGGAGCGACCTTACCCAAGTTTGATAAA
GATCATGATGTAATGTTATTTTTGAAGATGTATGATCCCAAAACGCGGAGCTTGAATTACTGTGGGCATA
TCTACACACCAATATCCTGTAAAATACGTGACTTGCTCCCAGTTATGTGTGACAGAGCAGGATTTATTCA
AGATACTAGCCTTATCCTCTATGAGGAAGTTAAACCGAATTTAACAGAGAGAATTCAGGACTATGACGTG
TCTCTTGATAAAGCCCTTGATGAACTAATGGATGGTGACATCATAGTATTTCAGAAGGATGACCCTGAAA
ATGATAACAGTGAATTACCCACCGCAAAGGAGTATTTCCGAGATCTCTACCACCGCGTTGATGTCATTTT
CTGTGATAAAACAATCCCTAATGATCCTGGATTTGTGGTTACGTTATCAAATAGAATGAATTATTTTCAG
GTTGCAAAGACAGTTGCACAGAGGCTCAACACAGATCCAATGTTGCTGCAGTTTTTCAAGTCTCAAGGTT
ATAGGGATGGCCCAGGTAATCCTCTTAGACATAATTATGAAGGTACTTTAAGAGATCTTCTACAGTTCTT
CAAGCCTAGACAACCTAAGAAACTTTACTATCAGCAGCTTAAGATGAAAATCACAGACTTTGAGAACAGG
CGAAGTTTTAAATGTATATGGTTAAACAGCCAATTTAGGGAAGAGGAAATAACACTATATCCAGACAAGC
ATGGGTGTGTCCGGGACCTGTTAGAAGAATGTAAAAAGGCCGTGGAGCTTGGGGAGAAAGCATCAGGGAA
ACTTAGGCTGCTAGAAATTGTAAGCTACAAAATCATTGGTGTTCATCAAGAAGATGAACTATTAGAATGT
TTATCTCCTGCAACGAGCCGGACGTTTCGAATAGAGGAAATCCCTTTGGACCAGGTGGACATAGACAAAG
AGAATGAGATGCTTGTCACAGTGGCGCATTTCCACAAAGAGGTCTTCGGAACGTTCGGAATCCCGTTTTT
GCTGAGGATACACCAGGGCGAGCATTTTCGAGAAGTGATGAAGCGAATCCAGAGCCTGCTGGACATCCAG
GAGAAGGAGTTTGAGAAGTTTAAATTTGCAATTGTAATGATGGGCCGACACCAGTACATAAATGAAGACG
AGTATGAAGTAAATTTGAAAGACTTTGAGCCACAGCCCGGTAATATGTCTCATCCTCGGCCTTGGCTAGG
GCTCGACCACTTCAACAAAGCCCCAAAGAGGAGTCGCTACACTTACCTTGAAAAGGCCATTAAAATCCAT
AACTGAGGATCCGGAATTCCGCCCCCCTCCCTCCCCCCCCCCTAACGTTACTGGCCGAAGCCGCTTGGAA
TAAGGCCGGTGTGCGTTTGTCTATATGTTATTTTCCACCATATTGCCGTCTTTTGGCAATGTGAGGGCCC
GGAAACCTGGCCCTGTCTTCTTGACGAGCATTCCTAGGGGTCTTTCCCCTCTCGCCAAAGGAATGCAAGG
TCTGTTGAATGTCGTGAAGGAAGCAGTTCCTCTGGAAGCTTCTTGAAGACAAACAACGTCTGTAGCGACC
CTTTGCAGGCAGCGGAACCCCCCACCTGGCGACAGGTGCCTCTGCGGCCAAAAGCCACGTGTATAAGATA
CACCTGCAAAGGCGGCACAACCCCAGTGCCACGTTGTGAGTTGGATAGTTGTGGAAAGAGTCAAATGGCT
CTCCTCAAGCGTATTCAACAAGGGGCTGAAGGATGCCCAGAAGGTACCCCATTGTATGGGATCTGATCTG
GGGCCTCGGTGCACATGCTTTACATGTGTTTAGTCGAGGTTAAAAAAACGTCTAGGCCCCCCGAACCACG
GGGACGTGGTTTTCCTTTGAAAAACACGATGATAAGCTTGCCACAACCCACAAGGAGACGACCTTCCATG
ACCGAGTACAAGCCCACGGTGCGCCTCGCCACCCGCGACGACGTCCCCCGGGCCGTACGCACCCTCGCCG
CCGCGTTCGCCGACTACCCCGCCACGCGCCACACCGTCGACCCGGACCGCCACATCGAGCGGGTCACCGA
GCTGCAAGAACTCTTCCTCACGCGCGTCGGGCTCGACATCGGCAAGGTGTGGGTCGCGGACGACGGCGCC
GCGGTGGCGGTCTGGACCACGCCGGAGAGCGTCGAAGCGGGGGCGGTGTTCGCCGAGATCGGCCCGCGCA
TGGCCGAGTTGAGCGGTTCCCGGCTGGCCGCGCAGCAACAGATGGAAGGCCTCCTGGCGCCGCACCGGCC
CAAGGAGCCCGCGTGGTTCCTGGCCACCGTCGGCGTCTCGCCCGACCACCAGGGCAAGGGTCTGGGCAGC
GCCGTCGTGCTCCCCGGAGTGGAGGCGGCCGAGCGCGCCGGGGTGCCCGCCTTCCTGGAGACCTCCGCGC
CCCGCAACCTCCCCTTCTACGAGCGGCTCGGCTTCACCGTCACCGCCGACGTCGAGGTGCCCGAAGGACC
GCGCACCTGGTGCATGACCCGCAAGCCCGGTGCCTGACGCCCGCCCCACGACCCGCAGCGCCCGACCGAA
AGGAGCGCACGACCCCATGGCTCCGACCGAAGCCACCCGGGGCGGCCCCGCCGACCCCGCACCCGCCCCC
GAGGCCCACCGACTCTAGTCGAGGGCTGCAGCGCTGCAGAGGCCGAGTGCAGAACTGCTCCAAAGGGACC
TCAAGGCTTTCCGAGGGACACTAGGCTGACTCCATCGAGCCAGTGTAGAGATAAGCTTATCGATTAGTCC
AATTTGTTAAAGACAGGATATCAGTGGTCCAGGCTCTAGTTTTGACTCAACAATATCACCAGCTGAAGCC
TATAGAGTACGAGCCATAGATAAAATAAAAGATTTTATTTAGTCTCCAGAAAAAGGGGGGAATGAAAGAC
CCCACCTGTAGGTTTGGCAAGCTAGCTTAAGTAACGCCATTTTGCAAGGCATGGAAAAATACATAACTGA
GAATAGAGAAGTTCAGATCAAGGTCAGGAACAGATGGAACAGGGTCGACCCTAGAGAACCATCAGATGTT
TCCAGGGTGCCCCAAGGACCTGAAATGACCCTGTGCCTTATTTGAACTAACCAATCAGTTCGCTTCTCGC
TTCTGTTCGCGCGCTTCTGCTCCCCGAGCTCAATAAAAGAGCCCACAACCCCTCACTCGGGGCGCCAGTC
CTCCGATTGACTGAGTCGCCCGGGTACCCGTGTATCCAATAAACCCTCTTGCAGTTGCATCCGACTTGTG
GTCTCGCTGTTCCTTGGGAGGGTCTCCTCTGAGTGATTGACTACCCGTCAGCGGGGGTCTTTCATTTGGG
GGCTCGTCCGGGATCGGGAGACCCCTGCCCAGGGACCACCGACCCACCACCGGGAGGTAAGCTGGCTGCC
TCGCGCGTTTCGGTGATGACGGTGAAAACCTCTGACACATGCAGCTCCCGGAGACGGTCACAGCTTGTCT
GTAAGCGGATGCCGGGAGCAGACAAGCCCGTCAGGGCGCGTCAGCGGGTGTTGGCGGGTGTCGGGGCGCA
GCCATGACCCAGTCACGTAGCGATAGCGGAGTGTAGATCCGGCTGTGGAATGTGTGTCAGTTAGGGTGTG
GAAAGTCCCCAGGCTCCCCAGCAGGCAGAAGTATGCAAAGCATGCATCTCAATTAGTCAGCAACCAGGTG
TGGAAAGTCCCCAGGCTCCCCAGCAGGCAGAAGTATGCAAAGCATGCATCTCAATTAGTCAGCAACCATA
GTCCCGCCCCTAACTCCGCCCATCCCGCCCCTAACTCCGCCCAGTTCCGCCCATTCTCCGCCCCATGGCT
GACTAATTTTTTTTATTTATGCAGAGGCCGAGGCCGCCTCGGCCTCTGAGCTATTCCAGAAGTAGTGAGG
AGGCTTTTTTGGAGGCCTAGGCTTTTGCAAAAAGCTTACTGGCTTAACTATGCGGCATCAGAGCAGATTG
TACTGAGAGTGCACCATATGCGGTGTGAAATACCGCACAGATGCGTAAGGAGAAAATACCGCATCAGGCG
CTCTTCCGCTTCCTCGCTCACTGACTCGCTGCGCTCGGTCGTTCGGCTGCGGCGAGCGGTATCAGCTCAC
TCAAAGGCGGTAATACGGTTATCCACAGAATCAGGGGATAACGCAGGAAAGAACATGTGAGCAAAAGGCC
AGCAAAAGGCCAGGAACCGTAAAAAGGCCGCGTTGCTGGCGTTTTTCCATAGGCTCCGCCCCCCTGACGA
GCATCACAAAAATCGACGCTCAAGTCAGAGGTGGCGAAACCCGACAGGACTATAAAGATACCAGGCGTTT
CCCCCTGGAAGCTCCCTCGTGCGCTCTCCTGTTCCGACCCTGCCGCTTACCGGATACCTGTCCGCCTTTC
TCCCTTCGGGAAGCGTGGCGCTTTCTCATAGCTCACGCTGTAGGTATCTCAGTTCGGTGTAGGTCGTTCG
CTCCAAGCTGGGCTGTGTGCACGAACCCCCCGTTCAGCCCGACCGCTGCGCCTTATCCGGTAACTATCGT
CTTGAGTCCAACCCGGTAAGACACGACTTATCGCCACTGGCAGCAGCCACTGGTAACAGGATTAGCAGAG
CGAGGTATGTAGGCGGTGCTACAGAGTTCTTGAAGTGGTGGCCTAACTACGGCTACACTAGAAGGACAGT
ATTTGGTATCTGCGCTCTGCTGAAGCCAGTTACCTTCGGAAAAAGAGTTGGTAGCTCTTGATCCGGCAAA
CAAACCACCGCTGGTAGCGGTGGTTTTTTTGTTTGCAAGCAGCAGATTACGCGCAGAAAAAAAGGATCTC
AAGAAGATCCTTTGATCTTTTCTACGGGGTCTGACGCTCAGTGGAACGAAAACTCACGTTAAGGGATTTT
GGTCATGAGATTATCAAAAAGGATCTTCACCTAGATCCTTTTAAATTAAAAATGAAGTTTTAAATCAATC
TAAAGTATATATGAGTAAACTTGGTCTGACAGTTACCAATGCTTAATCAGTGAGGCACCTATCTCAGCGA
TCTGTCTATTTCGTTCATCCATAGTTGCCTGACTCCCCGTCGTGTAGATAACTACGATACGGGAGGGCTT
ACCATCTGGCCCCAGTGCTGCAATGATACCGCGAGACCCACGCTCACCGGCTCCAGATTTATCAGCAATA
AACCAGCCAGCCGGAAGGGCCGAGCGCAGAAGTGGTCCTGCAACTTTATCCGCCTCCATCCAGTCTATTA
ATTGTTGCCGGGAAGCTAGAGTAAGTAGTTCGCCAGTTAATAGTTTGCGCAACGTTGTTGCCATTGCTGC
AGGCATCGTGGTGTCACGCTCGTCGTTTGGTATGGCTTCATTCAGCTCCGGTTCCCAACGATCAAGGCGA
GTTACATGATCCCCCATGTTGTGCAAAAAAGCGGTTAGCTCCTTCGGTCCTCCGATCGTTGTCAGAAGTA
AGTTGGCCGCAGTGTTATCACTCATGGTTATGGCAGCACTGCATAATTCTCTTACTGTCATGCCATCCGT
AAGATGCTTTTCTGTGACTGGTGAGTACTCAACCAAGTCATTCTGAGAATAGTGTATGCGGCGACCGAGT
TGCTCTTGCCCGGCGTCAACACGGGATAATACCGCGCCACATAGCAGAACTTTAAAAGTGCTCATCATTG
GAAAACGTTCTTCGGGGCGAAAACTCTCAAGGATCTTACCGCTGTTGAGATCCAGTTCGATGTAACCCAC
TCGTGCACCCAACTGATCTTCAGCATCTTTTACTTTCACCAGCGTTTCTGGGTGAGCAAAAACAGGAAGG
CAAAATGCCGCAAAAAAGGGAATAAGGGCGACACGGAAATGTTGAATACTCATACTCTTCCTTTTTCAAT
ATTATTGAAGCATTTATCAGGGTTATTGTCTCATGAGCGGATACATATTTGAATGTATTTAGAAAAATAA
ACAAATAGGGGTTCCGCGCACATTTCCCCGAAAAGTGCCACCTGACGTCTAAGAAACCATTATTATCATG
ACATTAACCTATAAAAATAGGCGTATCACGAGGCCCTTTCGTCTTCAAGAATTAGCTTGGCCATTGCATA
CGTTGTATCCATATCATAATATGTACATTTATATTGGCTCATGTCCAACATTACCGCCATGTTGACATTG
ATTATTGACTAGTTATTAATAGTAATCAATTACGGGGTCATTAGTTCATAGCCCATATATGGAGT
Features (pLannotate 1.2.2; 22 found; start..end, strand, type, name):
    309..512     +  promoter       CMV promoter: human cytomegalovirus (CMV) immediate early promoter
    513..688     +  LTR            5' LTR (truncated): truncated long terminal repeat from Moloney murine sarcoma virus
    810..1084    +  misc_feature   MESV Ψ (fragment): packaging signal of murine embryonic stem cell virus
   1151..1567    +  CDS            gag (truncated): truncated Moloney murine leukemia virus (MMLV) gag gene lacking the start codon
   1604..1907    +  enhancer       CMV enhancer: human cytomegalovirus immediate early enhancer
   1908..2111    +  promoter       CMV promoter: human cytomegalovirus (CMV) immediate early promoter
   2268..2291    +  CDS            FLAG: FLAG® epitope tag, followed by an enterokinase cleavage site
   2298..5603    +  CDS            USP7: UBP7_HUMAN - Also known as HAUSP. Experimental evidence at protein level: Swiss-Prot protein existence level 1. (Microbial infection) Contributes to the overall stabilization and trans-activation capability of the herpesvirus 1 trans-acting transcriptional protein ICP0/VMW110 during HSV-1 infection. From Homo sapiens (Human).
   5733..6195    +  misc_feature   IRES: internal ribosome entry site (IRES) of the encephalomyocarditis virus (EMCV)
   6228..6827    +  CDS            PuroR: puromycin N-acetyltransferase; pac from Streptomyces alboniger; confers resistance to puromycin
   6877..6942    +  CDS            dmpM (fragment): DMPM_STRAD - Protein inferred from homology: Swiss-Prot protein existence level 3. From Streptomyces alboniger.
   6955..7026    +  CDS            Mos (fragment): MOS_MOUSE - Experimental evidence at transcript level: Swiss-Prot protein existence level 2. From Mus musculus (Mouse).
   7059..7159    +  CDS            env (fragment): murine leukemia virus gPr80 envelope polyprotein precursor; env; proteolytically cleaved into gp70SU and p15TM subunits
   7201..7626    +  LTR            3' LTR (ΔU3): self-inactivating 3' long terminal repeat (LTR) from Moloney murine leukemia virus
   7695..7735    +  CDS            rop (fragment): Rop protein, which maintains plasmids at low copy number; rop
   7837..7875    +  misc_feature   bom (fragment): basis of mobility region from pBR322
   7892..8221    +  promoter       SV40 promoter: SV40 enhancer and early promoter
   8227..8328    +  misc_feature   bom (fragment): basis of mobility region from pBR322
   8514..9102    -  rep_origin     ori: high-copy-number ColE1/pMB1/pBR322/pUC origin of replication
   9273..10133   -  CDS            AmpR: β-lactamase; bla; confers resistance to ampicillin, carbenicillin, and related antibiotics
  10134..10238   -  promoter       AmpR promoter: bla
  10424..308     +  enhancer       CMV enhancer (across the origin): human cytomegalovirus immediate early enhancer
