[The description below was written by a language model from this plasmid's Addgene catalogue record and pLannotate feature annotations shown in this document.]
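Description:
pQFlag-USP7 WT puroR is a self-inactivating gammaretroviral expression vector of about 10.5 kb, built on the Clontech pQCXIP backbone, that delivers wild-type human USP7 (also known as HAUSP, a ubiquitin-specific protease) carrying an N-terminal Flag epitope. The parent pQFlag-puro derivative was made by replacing the NotI–BamHI region of pQCXIP with a custom polylinker that supplies a Kozak sequence and the Flag tag. The USP7 coding sequence was then inserted in frame between the AgeI and BamHI sites. In bacteria the plasmid replicates from a high-copy ColE1/pUC-type origin and is selected with ampicillin through the β-lactamase gene.

The viral genome is transcribed in packaging cells from a hybrid 5′ element in which the CMV enhancer and promoter are fused to a truncated murine sarcoma virus LTR. This is followed by the Ψ packaging signal and a truncated gag segment lacking its start codon, which aids encapsidation. The 3′ LTR carries a U3 deletion, and this deletion is copied to the 5′ end during reverse transcription, so the integrated provirus has no LTR promoter activity. Expression in transduced cells therefore depends on the internal CMV enhancer/promoter, which drives a bicistronic transcript. Flag-USP7 is translated from the first cistron, and an EMCV IRES directs translation of puromycin N-acetyltransferase from the second, which links puromycin resistance to transgene expression. An SV40 promoter and small backbone fragments (rop, bom, env, Mos) were also annotated outside the cassette.

The construct is suited to stable expression of epitope-tagged USP7 in mammalian cells for detection or immunoprecipitation. The associated study examined how USP7 and USP11 affect Polycomb regulation of the INK4a tumour suppressor. The depositor notes that minor sequence discrepancies have no functional consequence.
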