Addgene plasmid #46751: pQFlag-USP7 WT puroR
Purpose: Retroviral vector that expresses wild type Flag-tagged human USP7
Depositing lab: Goedele Maertens & Gordon Peters. Depositing organization: Cancer Research Technology. Publication: Ubiquitin-specific proteases 7 and 11 modulate Polycomb regulation of the INK4a tumour suppressor. Maertens GN, El Messaoudi-Aubert S, Elderkin S, Hiom K, Peters G. EMBO J. 2010 Aug 4;29(15):2553-65. doi: 10.1038/emboj.2010.129. Epub 2010 Jul 2. PubMed 20601937.
Backbone
  Vector backbone: pQCXIP
  Backbone manufacturer: Clontech
  Total vector size (bp): 10491
  Modifications to backbone: pQFlag-puro was engineered by ligation in NotI- and BamHI-digested pQCXIP, giving the following MCS: NotI-Kozak-MfeI-Flag-AgeI-XhoI-BamHI
  Vector type: Mammalian Expression, Retroviral
  Selectable markers: Puromycin
Growth in bacteria
  Bacterial resistance: Ampicillin, 100 μg/mL
  Growth temperature: 37°C
  Growth strain: DH5alpha
  Copy number: Unknown
Gene/Insert
  Gene/Insert name: USP7
  Species: H. sapiens (human)
  Entrez Gene: USP7 (a.k.a. C16DELp13.2, DEL16P13.2, HAFOUS, HAUSP, TEF1)
  Promoter: CMV
  Tag / fusion protein: Flag (N terminal on backbone)
  Cloning method: Restriction Enzyme; 5′ cloning site AgeI (not destroyed); 3′ cloning site BamHI (not destroyed)
  Sequencing primers: 5′ CMV Forward; 3′ pCDH-Rev
Terms and licenses: Academic/Nonprofit Terms; Industry Terms: Not Available to Industry
Depositor comments: Sequence discrepancies between the full and QC sequences have no functional consequence.
How to cite: pQFlag-USP7 WT puroR was a gift from Goedele Maertens & Gordon Peters (Addgene plasmid # 46751 ; http://n2t.net/addgene:46751 ; RRID:Addgene_46751)
