>Addgene plasmid #46751 | pQFlag-USP7 WT puroR | addgene partial sequence | sequence record 101527 | Futet-F 5'-CTCCATAGAAGACACCGGGA-3'
ATCCGCGGCCGCGACACCATGGCACAATTGGATTACAAGGATGACGATGACAAGACCGGTATGAACCACC
AGCAGCAGCAGCAGCAGCAGAAAGCGGGCGAGCAGCAGTTGAGCGAGCCCGAGGACATGGAGATGGAAGC
GGGAGATACAGATGACCCACCAAGAATTACTCAGAACCCTGTGATCAATGGGAATGTGGCCCTGAGTGAT
GGACACAACACCGCGGAGGAGGACATGGAGGATGACACCAGTTGGCGCTCCGAGGCAACCTTTCAGTTCA
CTGTGGAGCGCTTCAGCAGACTGAGTGAGTCGGTCCTTAGCCCTCCGTGTTTTGTGCGAAATCTGCCATG
GAAGATTATGGTGATGCCACGCTTTTATCCAGACAGACCACACCAAAAAAGCGTAGGATTCTTTCTCCAG
TGCAATGCTGAATCTGATTCCACGTCATGGTCTTGCCATGCACAAGCAGTGCTGAAGATAATAAATTACA
GAGATGATGAAAAGTCGTTCAGTCGTCGTATTAGTCATTTGTTCTTCCATAAAGAAAATGATTGGGGATT
TTCCAATTTTATGGCCTGGAGTGAAGTGACCGATCCTGAGAAAGGATTTATAGATGATGACAAAGTTACC
TTTGAAGTCTTTGTACAGGCGGATGCTCCCCATGGAGTTGCGTGGGATTCAAAGAAGCACACAGGCTACG
TCGGCTTAAAGAATCAGGGAGCGACTTGTTACATGAACAGCCTGCTACAGACGTTA
