>Addgene plasmid #46751 | pQFlag-USP7 WT puroR | addgene partial sequence | sequence record 102417 | hUSP7-F2 5'-ctggagtgaagtgaccgatc-3'
GTCTTTGTACAGGCGGATGCTCCCCATGGAGTTGCGTGGGATTCAAAGAAGCACACAGGCTACGTCGGCT
TAAAGAATCAGGGAGCGACTTGTTACATGAACAGCCTGCTACAGACGTTATTTTTCACGAATCAGCTACG
AAAGGCTGTGTACATGATGCCAACCGAGGGGGATGATTCGTCTAAAAGCGTCCCTTTAGCATTACAAAGA
GTGTTCTATGAATTACAGCATAGTGATAAACCTGTAGGAACAAAAAAGTTAACAAAGTCATTTGGGTGGG
AAACTTTAGATAGCTTCATGCAACATGATGTTCAGGAGCTTTGTCGAGTGTTGCTCGATAATGTGGAAAA
TAAGATGAAAGGCACCTGTGTAGAGGGCACCATACCCAAATTATTCCGCGGCAAAATGGTGTCCTATATC
CAGTGTAAAGAAGTAGACTATCGGTCTGATAGAAGAGAAGATTATTATGATATCCAGCTAAGTATCAAAG
GAAAGAAAAATATATTTGAATCATTTGTGGATTATGTGGCAGTAGAACAGCTCGATGGGGACAATAAATA
CGACGCTGGGGAACATGGCTTACAGGAAGCAGAGAAAGGTGTGAAATTCCTAACATTGCCACCAGTGTTA
CATCTACAACTGATGAGATTTATGTATGACCCTCAGACGGACCAAAATATCAAGATCAATGATA
