>Addgene plasmid #46751 | pQFlag-USP7 WT puroR | addgene partial sequence | sequence record 106057 | hUSP7-F3 5'-GTGGAGCTTGGGGAGAAAG-3'
TCATTGGTGTTCATCAAGAAGATGAACTATTAGAATGTTTATCTCCTGCAACGAGCCGGACGTTTCGAAT
AGAGGAAATCCCTTTGGACCAGGTGGACATAGACAAAGAGAATGAGATGCTTGTCACAGTGGCGCATTTC
CACAAAGAGGTCTTCGGAACGTTCGGAATCCCGTTTTTGCTGAGGATACACCAGGGCGAGCATTTTCGAG
AAGTGATGAAGCGAATCCAGAGCCTGCTGGACATCCAGGAGAAGGAGTTTGAGAAGTTTAAATTTGCAAT
TGTAATGATGGGCCGACACCAGTACATAAATGAAGACGAGTATGAAGTAAATTTGAAAGACTTTGAGCCA
CAGCCCGGTAATATGTCTCATCCTCGGCCTTGGCTAGGGCTCGACCACTTCAACAAAGCCCCAAAGAGGA
GTCGCTACACTTACCTTGAAAAGGCCATTAAAATCCATAACTGAGGATCCGGAATTCCG
